Addgene plasmid #195148: SiRES COR1C ACT-DCC-Halo
Purpose: image COR1C
Depositing lab: Gia Voeltz. Depositing organization: University of Colorado, Boulder. Publication: Coronin 1C restricts endosomal branched actin to organize ER contact and endosome fission. Striepen JF, Voeltz GK. J Cell Biol. 2022 Aug 1;221(8). pii: 213342. doi: 10.1083/jcb.202110089. Epub 2022 Jul 8. PubMed 35802042.
Backbone
  Vector backbone: Halo Tag N1
  Vector type: Mammalian Expression
Growth in bacteria
  Bacterial resistance: Kanamycin, 50 μg/mL
  Growth temperature: 37°C
  Growth strain: DH5alpha
  Copy number: High Copy
Gene/Insert
  Gene/Insert name: CORO1C
  Species: H. sapiens (human)
  Mutation: mutations to make si RNA resistant and remove actin binding + coiled coil
  Entrez Gene: CORO1C (a.k.a. HCRNN4)
  Cloning method: Restriction Enzyme; 5′ cloning site Unknown (unknown if destroyed)
Terms and licenses: Academic/Nonprofit Terms; Industry Terms: Not Available to Industry
How to cite: SiRES COR1C ACT-DCC-Halo was a gift from Gia Voeltz (Addgene plasmid # 195148 ; http://n2t.net/addgene:195148 ; RRID:Addgene_195148)
