[The description below was written by a language model from this plasmid's Addgene catalogue record and pLannotate feature annotations shown in this document.]
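Description:
SiRES COR1C ACT-DCC-Halo is a mammalian expression plasmid of about 6.2 kb, built on a Halo Tag N1 backbone, an N1-style vector in which the gene of interest sits upstream of the tag so that the tag is fused to the protein's C-terminus. It replicates in E. coli from a high-copy ColE1/pUC-type origin and also carries an f1 origin. Selection relies on a single NeoR/KanR (aminoglycoside phosphotransferase) gene placed behind both a bacterial bla promoter and the SV40 enhancer/early promoter. This gives kanamycin resistance in bacteria and potentially G418 resistance in mammalian cells, with an HSV TK polyadenylation signal terminating the cassette. The short large T antigen, ble and bGH poly(A) fragments in the annotation look like backbone remnants or partial matches rather than functional elements.

The payload is a modified human CORO1C (coronin 1C) coding sequence driven by the CMV immediate early enhancer and promoter, followed by HaloTag and an SV40 poly(A) signal. According to the record, the insert carries mutations that make it resistant to siRNA, along with changes that remove actin binding and the coiled-coil region. The exact changes are not specified, and the feature table annotates the CORO1C sequence only as a fragment, consistent with a truncated or altered protein. HaloTag is a modified dehalogenase that bonds covalently to chloroalkane ligands, so the fusion can be labelled with fluorescent dyes. The stated purpose is imaging COR1C. The siRNA-resistant design implies that the mutant can be expressed in cells where endogenous coronin 1C has been knocked down, to visualise it and test whether the mutated regions are needed for function.
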