Features (pLannotate 1.2.2; 15 found; start..end, strand, type, name):
     61..364     +  enhancer       CMV enhancer: human cytomegalovirus immediate early enhancer
    365..568     +  promoter       CMV promoter: human cytomegalovirus (CMV) immediate early promoter
    591..618     +  misc_feature   MCS (fragment): multiple cloning site
    619..1950    +  CDS            CORO1C (fragment): COR1C_HUMAN - Also known as CRN2 From Homo sapiens (Human).
   1966..2856    +  CDS            HaloTag®: modified bacterial dehalogenase that forms covalent bonds with chloroalkane derivatives
   2875..2958    +  CDS            large T antigen (fragment): large T antigen from SV40 (simian virus 40)
   2981..3102    +  polyA_signal   SV40 poly(A) signal: SV40 polyadenylation signal
   3136..3564    -  rep_origin     f1 ori (sequence partly withheld): f1 bacteriophage origin of replication; arrow indicates direction of (+) strand synthesis
   3591..3695    +  promoter       AmpR promoter: bla
   3697..4054    +  promoter       SV40 promoter: SV40 enhancer and early promoter
   4089..4883    +  CDS            NeoR/KanR: aminoglycoside phosphotransferase from Tn5; aph(3')-II (or nptII); confers resistance to neomycin, kanamycin, and G418 (Geneticin®)
   4904..5056    +  CDS            ble (fragment): BLE_KLEPN - Experimental evidence at protein level: Swiss-Prot protein existence level 1. Binding protein with a strong affinity to the bleomycin family of antibiotics. Binds to CL990; an antimitotic-antibiotic compound. From Klebsiella pneumoniae.
   5115..5162    +  polyA_signal   HSV TK poly(A) signal: herpes simplex virus thymidine kinase polyadenylation signal (Cole and Stacy, 1985)
   5253..5269    -  polyA_signal   bGH poly(A) signal (fragment): bovine growth hormone polyadenylation signal
   5491..6079    +  rep_origin     ori: high-copy-number ColE1/pMB1/pBR322/pUC origin of replication
>Addgene plasmid #195148 | SiRES COR1C ACT-DCC-Halo | addgene full sequence | sequence record 384512 | Addgene NGS Result
TAGTTATTAATAGTAATCAATTACGGGGTCATTAGTTCATAGCCCATATATGGAGTTCCGCGTTACATAA
CTTACGGTAAATGGCCCGCCTGGCTGACCGCCCAACGACCCCCGCCCATTGACGTCAATAATGACGTATG
TTCCCATAGTAACGCCAATAGGGACTTTCCATTGACGTCAATGGGTGGAGTATTTACGGTAAACTGCCCA
CTTGGCAGTACATCAAGTGTATCATATGCCAAGTACGCCCCCTATTGACGTCAATGACGGTAAATGGCCC
GCCTGGCATTATGCCCAGTACATGACCTTATGGGACTTTCCTACTTGGCAGTACATCTACGTATTAGTCA
TCGCTATTACCATGGTGATGCGGTTTTGGCAGTACATCAATGGGCGTGGATAGCGGTTTGACTCACGGGG
ATTTCCAAGTCTCCACCCCATTGACGTCAATGGGAGTTTGTTTTGGCACCAAAATCAACGGGACTTTCCA
AAATGTCGTAACAACTCCGCCCCATTGACGCAAATGGGCGGTAGGCGTGTACGGTGGGAGGTCTATATAA
GCAGAGCTGGTTTAGTGAACCGTCAGATCCGCTAGCGCTACCGGACTCAGATCTCGAGATGAGGCGAGTG
GTACGACAGAGTAAATTCCGCCACGTGTTTGGGCAAGCGGTGAAGAATGACCAGTGCTATGATGACATCG
ACGTTTCTCGTGTGACCTGGGATAGTTCCTTTTGTGCTGTCAATCCCAGATTTGTTGCCATAATCATAGA
GGCAAGTGGGGGAGGAGCGTTCCTTGTCCTCCCTCTGCATAAAACCGGGCGCATCGACAAATCTTACCCT
ACAGTATGTGGCCACACAGGACCAGTGCTGGACATAGACTGGTGCCCACATAACGATCAGGTCATTGCCA
GCGGTTCAGAGGACTGCACGGTCATGGTATGGCAGATCCCAGAAAATGGACTCACCCTTTCCCTGACTGA
ACCTGTGGTGATTTTGGAAGGCCACTCAAAGAGAGTCGGCATCGTGGCTTGGCATCCAACGGCCCGCAAT
GTGCTTCTTAGTGCAGGCTGTGATAATGCCATTATCATCTGGAATGTGGGAACAGGGGAAGCCCTTATAA
ACTTGGACGATATGCATTCAGACATGATTTACAATGTGAGCTGGAACCGGAATGGCAGTCTGATCTGCAC
AGCTTCCAAAGACAAGAAAGTGAGAGTCATTGATCCCAGGAAACAAGAGATTGTTGCTGAGAAGGAGAAA
GCACATGAAGGAGCAAGACCCATGAGAGCCATCTTCCTGGCCGATGGCAATGTCTTCACCACTGGGTTCA
GCCGCATGAGCGAGCGGCAGCTGGCTCTCTGGAATCCGAAAAATATGCAGGAACCAATTGCTCTTCATGA
GATGGACACTAGCAATGGGGTGTTGCTGCCTTTCTATGACCCTGACACCAGCATCATTTACTTATGTGGA
AAGGGTGACAGCAGTATTCGCTATTTTGAGATCACGGATGAATCCCCGTACGTCCACTACCTCAACACAT
TCAGCAGCAAGGAGCCTCAGAGAGGGATGGGTTACATGCCCAAGAGGGGACTTGATGTTAACAAATGTGA
GATTGCCAGATTCTTCAAACTTCATGAGAGAAAGTGTGAACCTATTATTATGACTGTTCCCAGGAAGTCT
GACCTTTTCCAAGATGACCTGTATCCTGACACAGCGGGGCCAGAGGCCGCGCTGGAGGCAGAAGAGTGGT
TCGAAGGCAAGAATGCAGACCCAATCCTCATCTCCTTGAAGCACGGGTACATTCCAGGCAAAAATAGAGA
CCTGAAAGTCGTCAAGAAGAACATTCTGGATAGCAAGCCCACTGCAAACGAGGAGTGCGACCTGATCAGC
ATCCCCGAGGAAACCACAGACACGGCCAGTGTGCAAAATGAAGCCAAGTTGGATGAGATTCGGGATCCAC
CGGTCATGGCAGAAATCGGTACTGGCTTTCCATTCGACCCCCATTATGTGGAAGTCCTGGGCGAGCGCAT
GCACTACGTCGATGTTGGTCCGCGCGATGGCACCCCTGTGCTGTTCCTGCACGGTAACCCGACCTCCTCC
TACGTGTGGCGCAACATCATCCCGCATGTTGCACCGACCCATCGCTGCATTGCTCCAGACCTGATCGGTA
TGGGCAAATCCGACAAACCAGACCTGGGTTATTTCTTCGACGACCACGTCCGCTTCATGGATGCCTTCAT
CGAAGCCCTGGGTCTGGAAGAGGTCGTCCTGGTCATTCACGACTGGGGCTCCGCTCTGGGTTTCCACTGG
GCCAAGCGCAATCCAGAGCGCGTCAAAGGTATTGCATTTATGGAGTTCATCCGCCCTATCCCGACCTGGG
ACGAATGGCCAGAATTTGCCCGCGAGACCTTCCAGGCCTTCCGCACCACCGACGTCGGCCGCAAGCTGAT
CATCGATCAGAACGTTTTTATCGAGGGTACGCTGCCGATGGGTGTCGTCCGCCCGCTGACTGAAGTCGAG
ATGGACCATTACCGCGAGCCGTTCCTGAATCCTGTTGACCGCGAGCCACTGTGGCGCTTCCCAAACGAGC
TGCCAATCGCCGGTGAGCCAGCGAACATCGTCGCGCTGGTCGAAGAATACATGGACTGGCTGCACCAGTC
CCCTGTCCCGAAGCTGCTGTTCTGGGGCACCCCAGGCGTTCTGATCCCACCGGCCGAAGCCGCTCGCCTG
GCCAAAAGCCTGCCTAACTGCAAGGCTGTGGACATCGGCCCGGGTCTGAATCTGCTGCAAGAAGACAACC
CGGACCTGATCGGCAGCGAGATCGCGCGCTGGCTGTCGACGCTCGAGATTTCCGGCTGAGCGGCCGCGAC
TCTAGATCATAATCAGCCATACCACATTTGTAGAGGTTTTACTTGCTTTAAAAAACCTCCCACACCTCCC
CCTGAACCTGAAACATAAAATGAATGCAATTGTTGTTGTTAACTTGTTTATTGCAGCTTATAATGGTTAC
AAATAAAGCAATAGCATCACAAATTTCACAAATAAAGCATTTTTTTCACTGCATTCTAGTTGTGGTTTGT
CCAAACTCATCAATGTATCTTAAGGCGTAAATTGTAAGCGTTAATATTTTGTTAAAATTCGCGTTAAATT
TTTGTTAAATCAGCTCATTTTTTAACCAATAGGCCGAAATCGGCAAAATCCCTTATAAATCAAAAGAATA
GACCGAGATAGGGT
[37 nt withheld, positions 3235-3271]
AAAGAACGTGGACTCCAACGTCAAAGG
[49 nt withheld, positions 3299-3347]
T
[91 nt withheld, positions 3349-3439]
G
[124 nt withheld, positions 3441-3564]
CAGGTGGCACTTTTCGGGGAAATGTGCGCGGAACCCCTATTTGTTTATTTTTCTAAATACATTCAAATAT
GTATCCGCTCATGAGACAATAACCCTGATAAATGCTTCAATAATATTGAAAAAGGAAGAGTCCTGAGGCG
GAAAGAACCAGCTGTGGAATGTGTGTCAGTTAGGGTGTGGAAAGTCCCCAGGCTCCCCAGCAGGCAGAAG
TATGCAAAGCATGCATCTCAATTAGTCAGCAACCAGGTGTGGAAAGTCCCCAGGCTCCCCAGCAGGCAGA
AGTATGCAAAGCATGCATCTCAATTAGTCAGCAACCATAGTCCCGCCCCTAACTCCGCCCATCCCGCCCC
TAACTCCGCCCAGTTCCGCCCATTCTCCGCCCCATGGCTGACTAATTTTTTTTATTTATGCAGAGGCCGA
GGCCGCCTCGGCCTCTGAGCTATTCCAGAAGTAGTGAGGAGGCTTTTTTGGAGGCCTAGGCTTTTGCAAA
GATCGATCAAGAGACAGGATGAGGATCGTTTCGCATGATTGAACAAGATGGATTGCACGCAGGTTCTCCG
GCCGCTTGGGTGGAGAGGCTATTCGGCTATGACTGGGCACAACAGACAATCGGCTGCTCTGATGCCGCCG
TGTTCCGGCTGTCAGCGCAGGGGCGCCCGGTTCTTTTTGTCAAGACCGACCTGTCCGGTGCCCTGAATGA
ACTGCAAGACGAGGCAGCGCGGCTATCGTGGCTGGCCACGACGGGCGTTCCTTGCGCAGCTGTGCTCGAC
GTTGTCACTGAAGCGGGAAGGGACTGGCTGCTATTGGGCGAAGTGCCGGGGCAGGATCTCCTGTCATCTC
ACCTTGCTCCTGCCGAGAAAGTATCCATCATGGCTGATGCAATGCGGCGGCTGCATACGCTTGATCCGGC
TACCTGCCCATTCGACCACCAAGCGAAACATCGCATCGAGCGAGCACGTACTCGGATGGAAGCCGGTCTT
GTCGATCAGGATGATCTGGACGAAGAGCATCAGGGGCTCGCGCCAGCCGAACTGTTCGCCAGGCTCAAGG
CGAGCATGCCCGACGGCGAGGATCTCGTCGTGACCCATGGCGATGCCTGCTTGCCGAATATCATGGTGGA
AAATGGCCGCTTTTCTGGATTCATCGACTGTGGCCGGCTGGGTGTGGCGGACCGCTATCAGGACATAGCG
TTGGCTACCCGTGATATTGCTGAAGAGCTTGGCGGCGAATGGGCTGACCGCTTCCTCGTGCTTTACGGTA
TCGCCGCTCCCGATTCGCAGCGCATCGCCTTCTATCGCCTTCTTGACGAGTTCTTCTGAGCGGGACTCTG
GGGTTCGAAATGACCGACCAAGCGACGCCCAACCTGCCATCACGAGATTTCGATTCCACCGCCGCCTTCT
ATGAAAGGTTGGGCTTCGGAATCGTTTTCCGGGACGCCGGCTGGATGATCCTCCAGCGCGGGGATCTCAT
GCTGGAGTTCTTCGCCCACCCTAGGGGGAGGCTAACTGAAACACGGAAGGAGACAATACCGGAAGGAACC
CGCGCTATGACGGCAATAAAAAGACAGAATAAAACGCACGGTGTTGGGTCGTTTGTTCATAAACGCGGGG
TTCGGTCCCAGGGCTGGCACTCTGTCGATACCCCACCGAGACCCCATTGGGGCCAATACGCCCGCGTTTC
TTCCTTTTCCCCACCCCACCCCCCAAGTTCGGGTGAAGGCCCAGGGCTCGCAGCCAACGTCGGGGCGGCA
GGCCCTGCCATAGCCTCAGGTTACTCATATATACTTTAGATTGATTTAAAACTTCATTTTTAATTTAAAA
GGATCTAGGTGAAGATCCTTTTTGATAATCTCATGACCAAAATCCCTTAACGTGAGTTTTCGTTCCACTG
AGCGTCAGACCCCGTAGAAAAGATCAAAGGATCTTCTTGAGATCCTTTTTTTCTGCGCGTAATCTGCTGC
TTGCAAACAAAAAAACCACCGCTACCAGCGGTGGTTTGTTTGCCGGATCAAGAGCTACCAACTCTTTTTC
CGAAGGTAACTGGCTTCAGCAGAGCGCAGATACCAAATACTGTTCTTCTAGTGTAGCCGTAGTTAGGCCA
CCACTTCAAGAACTCTGTAGCACCGCCTACATACCTCGCTCTGCTAATCCTGTTACCAGTGGCTGCTGCC
AGTGGCGATAAGTCGTGTCTTACCGGGTTGGACTCAAGACGATAGTTACCGGATAAGGCGCAGCGGTCGG
GCTGAACGGGGGGTTCGTGCACACAGCCCAGCTTGGAGCGAACGACCTACACCGAACTGAGATACCTACA
GCGTGAGCTATGAGAAAGCGCCACGCTTCCCGAAGGGAGAAAGGCGGACAGGTATCCGGTAAGCGGCAGG
GTCGGAACAGGAGAGCGCACGAGGGAGCTTCCAGGGGGAAACGCCTGGTATCTTTATAGTCCTGTCGGGT
TTCGCCACCTCTGACTTGAGCGTCGATTTTTGTGATGCTCGTCAGGGGGGCGGAGCCTATGGAAAAACGC
CAGCAACGCGGCCTTTTTACGGTTCCTGGCCTTTTGCTGGCCTTTTGCTCACATGTTCTTTCCTGCGTTA
TCCCCTGATTCTGTGGATAACCGTATTACCGCCATGCAT
